>Addgene plasmid #136204 | pCDNA4.TO-ORF43-2xCSTREP | addgene full sequence | sequence record 267541 | Addgene NGS Result
GACGGATCGGGAGATCTCCCGATCCCCTATGGTGCACTCTCAGTACAATCTGCTCTGATGCCGCATAGTT
AAGCCAGTATCTGCTCCCTGCTTGTGTGTTGGAGGTCGCTGAGTAGTGCGCGAGCAAAATTTAAGCTACA
ACAAGGCAAGGCTTGACCGACAATTGCATGAAGAATCTGCTTAGGGTTAGGCGTTTTGCGCTGCTTCGCG
ATGTACGGGCCAGATATACGCGTTGACATTGATTATTGACTAGTTATTAATAGTAATCAATTACGGGGTC
ATTAGTTCATAGCCCATATATGGAGTTCCGCGTTACATAACTTACGGTAAATGGCCCGCCTGGCTGACCG
CCCAACGACCCCCGCCCATTGACGTCAATAATGACGTATGTTCCCATAGTAACGCCAATAGGGACTTTCC
ATTGACGTCAATGGGTGGAGTATTTACGGTAAACTGCCCACTTGGCAGTACATCAAGTGTATCATATGCC
AAGTACGCCCCCTATTGACGTCAATGACGGTAAATGGCCCGCCTGGCATTATGCCCAGTACATGACCTTA
TGGGACTTTCCTACTTGGCAGTACATCTACGTATTAGTCATCGCTATTACCATGGTGATGCGGTTTTGGC
AGTACATCAATGGGCGTGGATAGCGGTTTGACTCACGGGGATTTCCAAGTCTCCACCCCATTGACGTCAA
TGGGAGTTTGTTTTGGCACCAAAATCAACGGGACTTTCCAAAATGTCGTAACAACTCCGCCCCATTGACG
CAAATGGGCGGTAGGCGTGTACGGTGGGAGGTCTATATAAGCAGAGCTCTCCCTATCAGTGATAGAGATC
TCCCTATCAGTGATAGAGATCGTCGACGAGCTCGTTTAGTGAACCGTCAGATCGCCTGGAGACGCCATCC
ACGCTGTTTTGACCTCCATAGAAGACACCGGGACCGATCCAGCCTCCGGACTCTAGCGTTTAAACTTAAG
CTTGGTACCGAGCTCGGATCCACTAGTCCAGTGTGGTGGAATTCATGTTGAGGATGAACCCGGGGCTGGG
CTCGTCCATATCAGTGCACCCTTCCGAGCTGTCCATCTCCCTCTTTGAGATCCTGCAAGGCAAGTATTCT
TATGTCAGAGGTCAGACTCTACACTGCAGCCTGCGAAACCTGGGTGTTTTTTTCAGACAGCTATTTATCC
ACCTGTACAAGAATGCATTGGCCAACTGTAGCTACGACCACGTCTTGTCCGACTGGAGGACATACGAGTC
CTCAGCAAAAACCAGGTGGCCAGAAAAGGAAGCACAGTGGGGGTCTTACAGAAGGTCAACCTTCGACTCC
TGGGCCCAGACTATGCGCATGACATTAGACCACCTGCTTCTCAATGCCATCAACCGGGTCCTCTACGCCA
AGACACAGCTCTCGTATGAGAGATACGTAGACTGGGTGGTCACGGTAGGAATGGTACCAGTCGTCAAGCA
CACACCCGACCACAAGCTGGTTAACTCTATCCAGGAACAGCTGATGAAAGATTGCCAGCGTCTGGCCTCT
GGTGAAAAAACCATAGGCCGGATACTCACCAGCGTGACTCAGGAGATTAGCAACCTGGTGTCTAGTTTAA
GCGCCCTCTATATTCCGGGCTACTCAGAGGTGAGCATAGACTATGACTGTGTTAAAAACACTTTCGTGGG
ATTGTATAAGCAGAAAAGGGTTCATGTGGAGGTGATTACTATGCCCGCCATCTTGGCTGGGCGGGTGATC
TTTGACAGCCCCATTCAGAGGATGTATACCAGCATTATGAGCTGTCACCGGACGGCAGAGCACGCAAAAC
TTTGCCAGCTCCTGAACACAGCCCCCACCAAGGCCCTCGTTGGAAGCGCCTGTAACAATGTGTACAAAGA
CATCATGACCCACCTGGAGCAGGCCTCTCAGAGAACAGACCCCAAGCGAGAGCTCCTCAACCTGCTCATG
AAACTGGCAGAAAACAAGACAGTGAGCGGTGTCACCGACGTCGTGGAGGACTTTGTCACCGACGTGTCCC
AAAACATAGTAGACAAGAATAAACTATTCGGCACAGGCCAAGAGACGACCACTCAGGGGCTCAGGCGCCA
GGTGTCCAACAGCGTTTTCAAGTGTCTCACCAACCAGATAAACGAACAATTTGACACAATAACTCAACTT
GAAAAGGAGAGGGAGCTCTGCATGAAGAGGCTAAAATGTATTGAGACACAGCTGTCACACCAACAGCCCG
GTGACGCAAAGGGTCCCGGGAGTGTGAATCTGCTGACCGCCAACACATTTCAATCTCTGGGACGTTTACA
GGACCCCTCTCTGCAGCTAACGTCTTCCCATATCCCATCGGGCAGTGCCGTGCTAAATAGCTTTTTCTCT
TCTTACATACCCCCAGTGAGAGAAAGCATGAAAGATCTCACGAACCTGTGGGAAAGCGAGATGTTTCAAA
CCTACAAGCTGGCTCCCGTTGTTGACAACCAAGGGCAGCGGCTCAGCGTCACCTATTCTCAGGACACCAT
ATCCATCCTGCTTGGTCCATTCACGTATGTGATCGCGGACCTGCTTCAGATGGAGCTCATTAGTCACTCC
TTCGTATCCTCCAGCTTGCAGGACATCGCGGCCTATTTATATCAGACTAGCAGACTCTTTGTGTATATAA
CCGACGTGGGACAGAAATACTGTCTAGTTACACCACCCTTCGAGAATGTCCCTGGAAAGGGCCCTGGCGA
GACTGACTGGAGTGCCAATGAGTACTCATGCCCCGAAGACTCGCGAGTCAGAAGAGGCCTGTCCCGTATA
CCCCCACCCTGTGGTGCCCCGCCTTGTCCTGGAAGTGCATCGGGGCGGCCGCTCGAGGGAGGCGGTGGAT
GGAGCCACCCCCAGTTCGAGAAGGGCGGCGGCAGCGGCGGCGGCAGCGGCGGCGGCAGCTGGAGCCACCC
CCAGTTCGAGAAGGGGCCCGTTTAAACCCGCTGATCAGCCTCGACTGTGCCTTCTAGTTGCCAGCCATCT
GTTGTTTGCCCCTCCCCCGTGCCTTCCTTGACCCTGGAAGGTGCCACTCCCACTGTCCTTTCCTAATAAA
ATGAGGAAATTGCATCGCATTGTCTGAGTAGGTGTCATTCTATTCTGGGGGGTGGGGTGGGGCAGGACAG
CAAGGGGGAGGATTGGGAAGACAATAGCAGGCATGCTGGGGATGCGGTGGGCTCTATGGCTTCTGAGGCG
GAAAGAACCAGCTGGGGCTCTAGGGGGTATCCCC
[124 nt withheld, positions 3255-3378]
C
[91 nt withheld, positions 3380-3470]
A
[49 nt withheld, positions 3472-3520]
CCTTTGACGTTGGAGTCCACGTTCTTT
[37 nt withheld, positions 3548-3584]
ACCCTATCTCGGTCTATTCTTTTGATTTATAAGGGATTTTGCCGATTTCGGCCTATTGGTTAAAAAATGA
GCTGATTTAACAAAAATTTAACGCGAATTAATTCTGTGGAATGTGTGTCAGTTAGGGTGTGGAAAGTCCC
CAGGCTCCCCAGCAGGCAGAAGTATGCAAAGCATGCATCTCAATTAGTCAGCAACCAGGTGTGGAAAGTC
CCCAGGCTCCCCAGCAGGCAGAAGTATGCAAAGCATGCATCTCAATTAGTCAGCAACCATAGTCCCGCCC
CTAACTCCGCCCATCCCGCCCCTAACTCCGCCCAGTTCCGCCCATTCTCCGCCCCATGGCTGACTAATTT
TTTTTATTTATGCAGAGGCCGAGGCCGCCTCTGCCTCTGAGCTATTCCAGAAGTAGTGAGGAGGCTTTTT
TGGAGGCCTAGGCTTTTGCAAAAAGCTCCCGGGAGCTTGTATATCCATTTTCGGATCTGATCAGCACGTG
TTGACAATTAATCATCGGCATAGTATATCGGCATAGTATAATACGACAAGGTGAGGAACTAAACCATGGC
CAAGTTGACCAGTGCCGTTCCGGTGCTCACCGCGCGCGACGTCGCCGGAGCGGTCGAGTTCTGGACCGAC
CGGCTCGGGTTCTCCCGGGACTTCGTGGAGGACGACTTCGCCGGTGTGGTCCGGGACGACGTGACCCTGT
TCATCAGCGCGGTCCAGGACCAGGTGGTGCCGGACAACACCCTGGCCTGGGTGTGGGTGCGCGGCCTGGA
CGAGCTGTACGCCGAGTGGTCGGAGGTCGTGTCCACGAACTTCCGGGACGCCTCCGGGCCGGCCATGACC
GAGATCGGCGAGCAGCCGTGGGGGCGGGAGTTCGCCCTGCGCGACCCGGCCGGCAACTGCGTGCACTTCG
TGGCCGAGGAGCAGGACTGACACGTGCTACGAGATTTCGATTCCACCGCCGCCTTCTATGAAAGGTTGGG
CTTCGGAATCGTTTTCCGGGACGCCGGCTGGATGATCCTCCAGCGCGGGGATCTCATGCTGGAGTTCTTC
GCCCACCCCAACTTGTTTATTGCAGCTTATAATGGTTACAAATAAAGCAATAGCATCACAAATTTCACAA
ATAAAGCATTTTTTTCACTGCATTCTAGTTGTGGTTTGTCCAAACTCATCAATGTATCTTATCATGTCTG
TATACCGTCGACCTCTAGCTAGAGCTTGGCGTAATCATGGTCATAGCTGTTTCCTGTGTGAAATTGTTAT
CCGCTCACAATTCCACACAACATACGAGCCGGAAGCATAAAGTGTAAAGCCTGGGGTGCCTAATGAGTGA
GCTAACTCACATTAATTGCGTTGCGCTCACTGCCCGCTTTCCAGTCGGGAAACCTGTCGTGCCAGCTGCA
TTAATGAATCGGCCAACGCGCGGGGAGAGGCGGTTTGCGTATTGGGCGCTCTTCCGCTTCCTCGCTCACT
GACTCGCTGCGCTCGGTCGTTCGGCTGCGGCGAGCGGTATCAGCTCACTCAAAGGCGGTAATACGGTTAT
CCACAGAATCAGGGGATAACGCAGGAAAGAACATGTGAGCAAAAGGCCAGCAAAAGGCCAGGAACCGTAA
AAAGGCCGCGTTGCTGGCGTTTTTCCATAGGCTCCGCCCCCCTGACGAGCATCACAAAAATCGACGCTCA
AGTCAGAGGTGGCGAAACCCGACAGGACTATAAAGATACCAGGCGTTTCCCCCTGGAAGCTCCCTCGTGC
GCTCTCCTGTTCCGACCCTGCCGCTTACCGGATACCTGTCCGCCTTTCTCCCTTCGGGAAGCGTGGCGCT
TTCTCATAGCTCACGCTGTAGGTATCTCAGTTCGGTGTAGGTCGTTCGCTCCAAGCTGGGCTGTGTGCAC
GAACCCCCCGTTCAGCCCGACCGCTGCGCCTTATCCGGTAACTATCGTCTTGAGTCCAACCCGGTAAGAC
ACGACTTATCGCCACTGGCAGCAGCCACTGGTAACAGGATTAGCAGAGCGAGGTATGTAGGCGGTGCTAC
AGAGTTCTTGAAGTGGTGGCCTAACTACGGCTACACTAGAAGAACAGTATTTGGTATCTGCGCTCTGCTG
AAGCCAGTTACCTTCGGAAAAAGAGTTGGTAGCTCTTGATCCGGCAAACAAACCACCGCTGGTAGCGGTG
GTTTTTTTGTTTGCAAGCAGCAGATTACGCGCAGAAAAAAAGGATCTCAAGAAGATCCTTTGATCTTTTC
TACGGGGTCTGACGCTCAGTGGAACGAAAACTCACGTTAAGGGATTTTGGTCATGAGATTATCAAAAAGG
ATCTTCACCTAGATCCTTTTAAATTAAAAATGAAGTTTTAAATCAATCTAAAGTATATATGAGTAAACTT
GGTCTGACAGTTACCAATGCTTAATCAGTGAGGCACCTATCTCAGCGATCTGTCTATTTCGTTCATCCAT
AGTTGCCTGACTCCCCGTCGTGTAGATAACTACGATACGGGAGGGCTTACCATCTGGCCCCAGTGCTGCA
ATGATACCGCGAGACCCACGCTCACCGGCTCCAGATTTATCAGCAATAAACCAGCCAGCCGGAAGGGCCG
AGCGCAGAAGTGGTCCTGCAACTTTATCCGCCTCCATCCAGTCTATTAATTGTTGCCGGGAAGCTAGAGT
AAGTAGTTCGCCAGTTAATAGTTTGCGCAACGTTGTTGCCATTGCTACAGGCATCGTGGTGTCACGCTCG
TCGTTTGGTATGGCTTCATTCAGCTCCGGTTCCCAACGATCAAGGCGAGTTACATGATCCCCCATGTTGT
GCAAAAAAGCGGTTAGCTCCTTCGGTCCTCCGATCGTTGTCAGAAGTAAGTTGGCCGCAGTGTTATCACT
CATGGTTATGGCAGCACTGCATAATTCTCTTACTGTCATGCCATCCGTAAGATGCTTTTCTGTGACTGGT
GAGTACTCAACCAAGTCATTCTGAGAATAGTGTATGCGGCGACCGAGTTGCTCTTGCCCGGCGTCAATAC
GGGATAATACCGCGCCACATAGCAGAACTTTAAAAGTGCTCATCATTGGAAAACGTTCTTCGGGGCGAAA
ACTCTCAAGGATCTTACCGCTGTTGAGATCCAGTTCGATGTAACCCACTCGTGCACCCAACTGATCTTCA
GCATCTTTTACTTTCACCAGCGTTTCTGGGTGAGCAAAAACAGGAAGGCAAAATGCCGCAAAAAAGGGAA
TAAGGGCGACACGGAAATGTTGAATACTCATACTCTTCCTTTTTCAATATTATTGAAGCATTTATCAGGG
TTATTGTCTCATGAGCGGATACATATTTGAATGTATTTAGAAAAATAAACAAATAGGGGTTCCGCGCACA
TTTCCCCGAAAAGTGCCACCTGACGTC
Features (pLannotate 1.2.2; 22 found; start..end, strand, type, name):
     28..80      -  misc_feature   bom (fragment): basis of mobility region from pBR322
    235..614     +  enhancer       CMV enhancer: human cytomegalovirus immediate early enhancer
    615..818     +  promoter       CMV promoter: human cytomegalovirus (CMV) immediate early promoter
    820..839     +  promoter       PLtetO-1 promoter (fragment): modified phage lambda PL promoter with tet operator sites (Lutz and Bujard, 1997)
    841..860     +  promoter       PLtetO-1 promoter (fragment): modified phage lambda PL promoter with tet operator sites (Lutz and Bujard, 1997)
    868..901     +  promoter       TRE3GV promoter (fragment): 3rd-generation Tet-responsive promoter that can be activated by binding of Tet-On® 3G, optimized for retroviral and lentiviral vectors
   1025..2839    +  CDS            ORF43: PORTL_HHV8P - Experimental evidence at protein level: Swiss-Prot protein existence level 1. Forms a portal in the viral capsid through which viral DNA is translocated during DNA packaging. Assembles as a dodecamer at a single fivefold axe of the T=16 icosahedric capsid. Binds to the molecular motor that translocates the viral DNA, termed terminase. From Human herpesvirus 8 type P (isolate GK18) (HHV-8) (Kaposi's sarcoma-associated herpesvirus).
   2985..3209    +  polyA_signal   bGH poly(A) signal: bovine growth hormone polyadenylation signal
   3213..3234    +  promoter       SV40 promoter (fragment): SV40 enhancer and early promoter
   3255..3683    +  rep_origin     f1 ori (sequence partly withheld): f1 bacteriophage origin of replication; arrow indicates direction of (+) strand synthesis
   3697..4026    +  promoter       SV40 promoter: SV40 enhancer and early promoter
   4074..4121    +  promoter       EM7 promoter: synthetic bacterial promoter&nbsp
   4140..4514    +  CDS            BleoR: antibiotic-binding protein; Sh ble from Streptoalloteichus hindustanus; confers resistance to bleomycin, phleomycin, and Zeocin™
   4524..4649    +  CDS            ble (fragment): BLE_KLEPN - Experimental evidence at protein level: Swiss-Prot protein existence level 1. Binding protein with a strong affinity to the bleomycin family of antibiotics. Binds to CL990; an antimitotic-antibiotic compound. From Klebsiella pneumoniae.
   4644..4765    +  polyA_signal   SV40 poly(A) signal: SV40 polyadenylation signal
   4838..4854    -  protein_bind   lac operator: The lac repressor binds to the lac operator to inhibit transcription in E. coli. This inhibition can be relieved by adding lactose or isopropyl-β-D-thiogalactopyranoside (IPTG). lac repressor encoded by lacI
   4862..4892    -  promoter       lac promoter: promoter for the E. coli lac operon
   4907..4928    -  protein_bind   CAP binding site: CAP binding activates transcription in the presence of cAMP. E. coli catabolite activator protein
   4941..5033    -  CDS            lacI (fragment): lac repressor; lacI; The lac repressor binds to the lac operator to inhibit transcription in E. coli. This inhibition can be relieved by adding lactose or isopropyl-β-D-thiogalactopyranoside (IPTG).
   5216..5804    -  rep_origin     ori: high-copy-number ColE1/pMB1/pBR322/pUC origin of replication
   5975..6835    -  CDS            AmpR: β-lactamase; bla; confers resistance to ampicillin, carbenicillin, and related antibiotics
   6836..6940    -  promoter       AmpR promoter: bla
