[The description below was written by a language model from this plasmid's Addgene catalogue record and pLannotate feature annotations shown in this document.]
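Description:
pCDNA4.TO-ORF43-2xCSTREP is a mammalian expression plasmid built on the Invitrogen pCDNA4.TO backbone that produces ORF43 of Kaposi's sarcoma-associated herpesvirus (KSHV) with a C-terminal tandem Strep tag. It is propagated in E. coli through a high-copy ColE1/pUC-type origin with ampicillin selection (AmpR under its own bla promoter), and it also carries an f1 phage origin. For selection in mammalian cells, a Sh ble (BleoR) gene conferring Zeocin resistance is driven by the SV40 early promoter and terminated by the SV40 poly(A) signal. An upstream EM7 bacterial promoter allows the same marker to function in E. coli.

The expression cassette uses the human CMV immediate-early enhancer and promoter. Immediately downstream are two short sequences that the annotation software matched to tet-operator-containing promoters. These are consistent with the tandem tet operators of the TO backbone, which make transcription repressible in cells expressing the Tet repressor and inducible with tetracycline or doxycycline; in cells lacking the repressor, expression is constitutive. The ORF43 coding sequence follows and is terminated by the bovine growth hormone poly(A) signal. ORF43 encodes the viral portal protein, which assembles as a dodecamer at one capsid vertex and forms the channel through which the genome is packaged by the terminase motor. The Strep tag is not annotated as a separate feature but presumably lies in the unannotated stretch between the ORF43 annotation and the poly(A) signal. The insert was derived from cDNA of reactivated TREx BCBL-1-RTA cells and carries a P46L substitution that is not known to affect function. The associated publication describes a global mapping of herpesvirus–host protein complexes, for which a Strep tag would allow affinity purification of the viral protein and its partners.
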