Addgene plasmid #136204: pCDNA4.TO-ORF43-2xCSTREP
Purpose: Expresses C-terminally strep tagged Kaposi's Sarcoma Associated Herpesvirus (KSHV) ORF43
Depositing lab: Britt Glaunsinger. Depositing organization: University of California, Berkeley. Publication: Global mapping of herpesvirus-host protein complexes reveals a transcription strategy for late genes. Davis ZH, Verschueren E, Jang GM, Kleffman K, Johnson JR, Park J, Von Dollen J, Maher MC, Johnson T, Newton W, Jager S, Shales M, Horner J, Hernandez RD, Krogan NJ, Glaunsinger BA. Mol Cell. 2015 Jan 22;57(2):349-60. doi: 10.1016/j.molcel.2014.11.026. Epub 2014 Dec 24. PubMed 25544563.
Backbone
  Vector backbone: pCDNA4.TO
  Backbone manufacturer: Invitrogen
  Vector type: Mammalian Expression
  Selectable markers: Zeocin
Growth in bacteria
  Bacterial resistance: Ampicillin, 100 μg/mL
  Growth temperature: 37°C
  Growth strain: DH5alpha
  Copy number: High Copy
Gene/Insert
  Gene/Insert name: ORF43
  Species: Kaposi's sarcoma-associated herpesvirus (KSHV)
  Promoter: CMV
  Cloning method: Restriction Enzyme; 5′ cloning site Unknown (unknown if destroyed)
  Sequencing primers: 5′ CGCAAATGGGCGGTAGGCGTG; 3′ TAGAAGGCACAGTCGAGGCT
Resource information
  A portion of this plasmid was derived from a plasmid made by: cDNA of reactivated TREx BCBL-1-RTA cells
Terms and licenses: Academic/Nonprofit Terms; Industry Terms: Not Available to Industry
Depositor comments: Please note: Plasmid contains a P46L mutation in ORF43. This mutation is not known to affect plasmid function.
How to cite: pCDNA4.TO-ORF43-2xCSTREP was a gift from Britt Glaunsinger (Addgene plasmid # 136204 ; http://n2t.net/addgene:136204 ; RRID:Addgene_136204)
